>Addgene plasmid #153060 | YARS2_pNIC-CTB10H | addgene full sequence | sequence record 304480 | Addgene NGS Result
ACCAAATACTGTCCTTCTAGTGTAGCCGTAGTTAGGCCACCACTTCAAGAACTCTGTAGCACCGCCTACA
TACCTCGCTCTGCTAATCCTGTTACCAGTGGCTGCTGCCAGTGGCGATAAGTCGTGTCTTACCGGGTTGG
ACTCAAGACGATAGTTACCGGATAAGGCGCAGCGGTCGGGCTGAACGGGGGGTTCGTGCACACAGCCCAG
CTTGGAGCGAACGACCTACACCGAACTGAGATACCTACAGCGTGAGCTATGAGAAAGCGCCACGCTTCCC
GAAGGGAGAAAGGCGGACAGGTATCCGGTAAGCGGCAGGGTCGGAACAGGAGAGCGCACGAGGGAGCTTC
CAGGGGGAAACGCCTGGTATCTTTATAGTCCTGTCGGGTTTCGCCACCTCTGACTTGAGCGTCGATTTTT
GTGATGCTCGTCAGGGGGGCGGAGCCTATGGAAAAACGCCAGCAACGCGGCCTTTTTACGGTTCCTGGCC
TTTTGCTGGCCTTTTGCTCACATGTTCTTTCCTGCGTTATCCCCTGATTCTGTGGATAACCGTATTACCG
CCTTTGAGTGAGCTGATACCGCTCGCCGCAGCCGAACGACCGAGCGCAGCGAGTCAGTGAGCGAGGAAGC
GGAAGAGCGCCTGATGCGGTATTTTCTCCTTACGCATCTGTGCGGTATTTCACACCGCAATGGTGCACTC
TCAGTACAATCTGCTCTGATGCCGCATAGTTAAGCCAGTATACACTCCGCTATCGCTACGTGACTGGGTC
ATGGCTGCGCCCCGACACCCGCCAACACCCGCTGACGCGCCCTGACGGGCTTGTCTGCTCCCGGCATCCG
CTTACAGACAAGCTGTGACCGTCTCCGGGAGCTGCATGTGTCAGAGGTTTTCACCGTCATCACCGAAACG
CGCGAGGCAGCTGCGGTAAAGCTCATCAGCGTGGTCGTGAAGCGATTCACAGATGTCTGCCTGTTCATCC
GCGTCCAGCTCGTTGAGTTTCTCCAGAAGCGTTAATGTCTGGCTTCTGATAAAGCGGGCCATGTTAAGGG
CGGTTTTTTCCTGTTTGGTCACTGATGCCTCCGTGTAAGGGGGATTTCTGTTCATGGGGGTAATGATACC
GATGAAACGAGAGAGGATGCTCACGATACGGGTTACTGATGATGAACATGCCCGGTTACTGGAACGTTGT
GAGGGTAAACAACTGGCGGTATGGATGCGGCGGGACCAGAGAAAAATCACTCAGGGTCAATGCCAGCGCT
TCGTTAATACAGATGTAGGTGTTCCACAGGGTAGCCAGCAGCATCCTGCGATGCAGATCCGGAACATAAT
GGTGCAGGGCGCTGACTTCCGCGTTTCCAGACTTTACGAAACACGGAAACCGAAGACCATTCATGTTGTT
GCTCAGGTCGCAGACGTTTTGCAGCAGCAGTCGCTTCACGTTCGCTCGCGTATCGGTGATTCATTCTGCT
AACCAGTAAGGCAACCCCGCCAGCCTAGCCGGGTCCTCAACGACAGGAGCACGATCATGCGCACCCGTGG
GGCCGCCATGCCGGCGATAATGGCCTGCTTCTCGCCGAAACGTTTGGTGGCGGGACCAGTGACGAAGGCT
TGAGCGAGGGCGTGCAAGATTCCGAATACCGCAAGCGACAGGCCGATCATCGTCGCGCTCCAGCGAAAGC
GGTCCTCGCCGAAAATGACCCAGAGCGCTGCCGGCACCTGTCCTACGAGTTGCATGATAAAGAAGACAGT
CATAAGTGCGGCGACGATAGTCATGCCCCGCGCCCACCGGAAGGAGCTGACTGGGTTGAAGGCTCTCAAG
GGCATCGGTCGAGATCCCGGTGCCTAATGAGTGAGCTAACTTACATTAATTGCGTTGCGCTCACTGCCCG
CTTTCCAGTCGGGAAACCTGTCGTGCCAGCTGCATTAATGAATCGGCCAACGCGCGGGGAGAGGCGGTTT
GCGTATTGGGCGCCAGGGTGGTTTTTCTTTTCACCAGTGAGACGGGCAACAGCTGATTGCCCTTCACCGC
CTGGCCCTGAGAGAGTTGCAGCAAGCGGTCCACGCTGGTTTGCCCCAGCAGGCGAAAATCCTGTTTGATG
GTGGTTAACGGCGGGATATAACATGAGCTGTCTTCGGTATCGTCGTATCCCACTACCGAGATATCCGCAC
CAACGCGCAGCCCGGACTCGGTAATGGCGCGCATTGCGCCCAGCGCCATCTGATCGTTGGCAACCAGCAT
CGCAGTGGGAACGATGCCCTCATTCAGCATTTGCATGGTTTGTTGAAAACCGGACATGGCACTCCAGTCG
CCTTCCCGTTCCGCTATCGGCTGAATTTGATTGCGAGTGAGATATTTATGCCAGCCAGCCAGACGCAGAC
GCGCCGAGACAGAACTTAATGGGCCCGCTAACAGCGCGATTTGCTGGTGACCCAATGCGACCAGATGCTC
CACGCCCAGTCGCGTACCGTCTTCATGGGAGAAAATAATACTGTTGATGGGTGTCTGGTCAGAGACATCA
AGAAATAACGCCGGAACATTAGTGCAGGCAGCTTCCACAGCAATGGCATCCTGGTCATCCAGCGGATAGT
TAATGATCAGCCCACTGACGCGTTGCGCGAGAAGATTGTGCACCGCCGCTTTACAGGCTTCGACGCCGCT
TCGTTCTACCATCGACACCACCACGCTGGCACCCAGTTGATCGGCGCGAGATTTAATCGCCGCGACAATT
TGCGACGGCGCGTGCAGGGCCAGACTGGAGGTGGCAACGCCAATCAGCAACGACTGTTTGCCCGCCAGTT
GTTGTGCCACGCGGTTGGGAATGTAATTCAGCTCCGCCATCGCCGCTTCCACTTTTTCCCGCGTTTTCGC
AGAAACGTGGCTGGCCTGGTTCACCACGCGGGAAACGGTCTGATAAGAGACACCGGCATACTCTGCGACA
TCGTATAACGTTACTGGTTTCACATTCACCACCCTGAATTGACTCTCTTCCGGGCGCTATCATGCCATAC
CGCGAAAGGTTTTGCGCCATTCGATGGTGTCCGGGATCTCGACGCTCTCCCTTATGCGACTCCTGCATTA
GGAAGCAGCCCAGTAGTAGGTTGAGGCCGTTGAGCACCGCCGCCGCAAGGAATGGTGCATGCAAGGAGAT
GGCGCCCAACAGTCCCCCGGCCACGGGGCCTGCCACCATACCCACGCCGAAACAAGCGCTCATGAGCCCG
AAGTGGCGAGCCCGATCTTCCCCATCGGTGATGTCGGCGATATAGGCGCCAGCAACCGCACCTGTGGCGC
CGGTGATGCCGGCCACGATGCGTCCGGCGTAGAGGATCGAGATCTCGATCCCGCGAAATTAATACGACTC
ACTATAGGGGAATTGTGAGCGGATAACAATTCCCCTCTAGAAATAATTTTGTTTAACCTTAAGAAGGAGA
TATACTATGGCCCACTCGGGCGCTCAGGGGTTACTGGCAGCGCAGAAGGCTCGAGGTCTGTTCAAGGACT
TCTTCCCGGAGACGGGGACGAAAATAGAGCTCCCAGAGCTCTTCGACCGTGGCACGGCGAGTTTTCCCCA
AACCATTTACTGTGGCTTCGACCCCACGGCAGACTCGCTTCATGTGGGTCATCTACTTGCGCTGCTGGGC
CTGTTTCATTTGCAGCGAGCGGGCCACAACGTGATCGCGCTGGTGGGAGGCGCCACGGCGCGCCTGGGAG
ACCCGAGCGGCCGTACCAAGGAACGCGAGGCGCTGGAGACAGAGCGCGTGCGAGCCAACGCGCGAGCTCT
GCGCCTAGGGCTTGAGGCCCTGGCGGCTAATCACCAGCAGCTTTTCACTGATGGGCGCTCCTGGGGCAGC
TTCACTGTGCTGGACAACTCGGCCTGGTACCAGAAGCAGCACCTGGTGGACTTCCTGGCGGCAGTGGGGG
GTCACTTCCGCATGGGGACGCTGCTGAGCCGGCAGAGCGTGCAGCTGCGGCTCAAGAGCCCCGAGGGCAT
GAGCTTGGCCGAGTTCTTTTACCAGGTGCTCCAGGCCTATGACTTCTATTACCTCTTCCAGCGTTATGGA
TGCAGGGTCCAGCTGGGCGGATCTGATCAACTAGGCAACATCATGTCCGGATATGAGTTCATCAACAAGT
TGACTGGAGAAGATGTATTTGGAATCACCGTTCCTCTAATTACAAGTACAACTGGAGCAAAGCTGGGAAA
GTCTGCTGGCAACGCTGTTTGGCTAAACAGAGATAAGACATCTCCATTTGAATTGTATCAATTCTTTGTC
AGGCAACCGGACGATTCAGTGGAAAGGTACCTGAAGCTGTTCACTTTCCTGCCCCTTCCAGAGATTGATC
ATATCATGCAGCTGCATGTCAAAGAGCCAGAAAGGCGGGGTCCTCAGAAACGACTGGCAGCAGAAGTAAC
AAAGCTTGTTCATGGACGAGAAGGATTGGATTCTGCTAAAAGGTGTACACAAGCCCTTTATCACAGTAGC
ATAGATGCACTGGAGGTCATGTCTGATCAGGAGTTAAAAGAGTTGTTTAAAGAAGCTCCATTTTCTGAAT
TTTTTCTCGATCCTGGAACAAGTGTCCTAGATACTTGCCGCAAAGCAAATGCCATTCCAGATGGTCCCCG
AGGGTATCGAATGATAACAGAAGGCGGAGTCAGCATAAATCACCAACAAGTAACAAATCCTGAGAGTGTT
TTAATTGTTGGACAACATATTCTCAAGAATGGACTTTCCTTACTTAAAATAGGAAAAAGAAATTTCTACA
TTATAAAATGGCTTCAGTTGGCAGAGAACCTCTACTTCCAATCGGGTGGCGGTCTGAACGACATCTTCGA
GGCTCAGAAAATCGAATGGCACGAACATCATCATCATCACCACCACCACCACCACTGAGATCCGGCTGCT
AACAAAGCCCGAAAGGAAGCTGAGTTGGCTGCTGCCACCGCTGAGCAATAACTAGCATAACCCCTTGGGG
CCTCTAAACGGGTCTTGAGGGGTTTTTTGCTGAAAGGAGGAACTATATCCGGATTGGCGAATGGG
[124 nt withheld, positions 5036-5159]
C
[91 nt withheld, positions 5161-5251]
A
[49 nt withheld, positions 5253-5301]
CCTTTGACGTTGGAGTCCACGTTCTTT
[37 nt withheld, positions 5329-5365]
ACCCTATCTCGGTCTATTCTTTTGATTTATAAGGGATTTTGCCGATTTCGGCCTATTGGTTAAAAAATGA
GCTGATTTAACAAAAATTTAACGCGAATTTTAACAAAATATTAACGCTTACAATTTAGGTGGCACTTTTC
GGGGAAATGTGCGCGGAACCCCTATTTGTTTATTTTTCTAAATACATTCAAATATGTATCCGCTCATGAA
TTAATTCTTAGAAAAACTCATCGAGCATCAAATGAAACTGCAATTTATTCATATCAGGATTATCAATACC
ATATTTTTGAAAAAGCCGTTTCTGTAATGAAGGAGAAAACTCACCGAGGCAGTTCCATAGGATGGCAAGA
TCCTGGTATCGGTCTGCGATTCCGACTCGTCCAACATCAATACAACCTATTAATTTCCCCTCGTCAAAAA
TAAGGTTATCAAGTGAGAAATCACCATGAGTGACGACTGAATCCGGTGAGAATGGCAAAAGTTTATGCAT
TTCTTTCCAGACTTGTTCAACAGGCCAGCCATTACGCTCGTCATCAAAATCACTCGCATCAACCAAACCG
TTATTCATTCGTGATTGCGCCTGAGCGAGACGAAATACGCGATCGCTGTTAAAAGGACAATTACAAACAG
GAATCGAATGCAACCGGCGCAGGAACACTGCCAGCGCATCAACAATATTTTCACCTGAATCAGGATATTC
TTCTAATACCTGGAATGCTGTTTTCCCGGGGATCGCAGTGGTGAGTAACCATGCATCATCAGGAGTACGG
ATAAAATGCTTGATGGTCGGAAGAGGCATAAATTCCGTCAGCCAGTTTAGTCTGACCATCTCATCTGTAA
CATCATTGGCAACGCTACCTTTGCCATGTTTCAGAAACAACTCTGGCGCATCGGGCTTCCCATACAATCG
ATAGATTGTCGCACCTGATTGCCCGACATTATCGCGAGCCCATTTATACCCATATAAATCAGCATCCATG
TTGGAATTTAATCGCGGCCTAGAGCAAGACGTTTCCCGTTGAATATGGCTCATAACACCCCTTGTATTAC
TGTTTATGTAAGCAGACAGTTTTATTGTTCATGACCAAAATCCCTTAACGTGAGTTTTCGTTCCACTGAG
CGTCAGACCCCGTAGAAAAGATCAAAGGATCTTCTTGAGATCCTTTTTTTCTGCGCGTAATCTGCTGCTT
GCAAACAAAAAAACCACCGCTACCAGCGGTGGTTTGTTTGCCGGATCAAGAGCTACCAACTCTTTTTCCG
AAGGTAACTGGCTTCAGCAGAGCGCAGAT
Features (pLannotate 1.2.2; 19 found; start..end, strand, type, name):
    640..779     -  misc_feature   bom: basis of mobility region from pBR322
    881..1072    -  CDS            rop: Rop protein, which maintains plasmids at low copy number; rop
   1089..1469    +  CDS            YPB1_ECOLX: Protein predicted: Swiss-Prot protein existence level 4. From Escherichia coli.
   1541..1832    -  CDS            TcR (fragment): tetracycline efflux protein; tet; confers resistance to tetracycline
   1847..1868    -  protein_bind   CAP binding site: CAP binding activates transcription in the presence of cAMP. E. coli catabolite activator protein
   1881..2963    -  CDS            lacI: lac repressor; lacI; The lac repressor binds to the lac operator to inhibit transcription in E. coli. This inhibition can be relieved by adding lactose or isopropyl-β-D-thiogalactopyranoside (IPTG).
   2964..3041    -  promoter       lacI promoter: lacI
   3049..3328    -  CDS            TcR (fragment): tetracycline efflux protein; tet; confers resistance to tetracycline
   3350..3368    +  promoter       T7 promoter: promoter for bacteriophage T7 RNA polymerase
   3369..3393    +  protein_bind   lac operator: The lac repressor binds to the lac operator to inhibit transcription in E. coli. This inhibition can be relieved by adding lactose or isopropyl-β-D-thiogalactopyranoside (IPTG). lac repressor encoded by lacI
   3413..4780    +  CDS            YARS2: SYYM_HUMAN - Experimental evidence at protein level: Swiss-Prot protein existence level 1. Catalyzes the attachment of tyrosine to tRNA(Tyr) in a two- step reaction: tyrosine is first activated by ATP to form Tyr-AMP and then transferred to the acceptor end of tRNA(Tyr). From Homo sapiens (Human).
   4814..4855    +  CDS            AviTag™ (fragment): peptide tag that allows for enzymatic biotinylation
   4868..4885    +  CDS            9xHis (fragment): 9xHis affinity tag
   4895..4944    +  CDS            SET1 (fragment): solubility-enhancement tag derived from T7 phage gene 10B
   4952..4999    +  terminator     T7 terminator: transcription terminator for bacteriophage T7 RNA polymerase
   5036..5464    +  rep_origin     f1 ori (sequence partly withheld): f1 bacteriophage origin of replication; arrow indicates direction of (+) strand synthesis
   5517..5574    +  promoter       AmpR promoter (fragment): bla
   5583..6398    -  CDS            KanR: aminoglycoside phosphotransferase; aph(3')-Ia; confers resistance to kanamycin in bacteria or G418 (Geneticin®) in eukaryotes
   6520..454     +  rep_origin     ori (across the origin): high-copy-number ColE1/pMB1/pBR322/pUC origin of replication
