[The description below was written by a language model from this plasmid's Addgene catalogue record and pLannotate feature annotations shown in this document.]
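Description:
YARS2_pNIC-CTB10H is a bacterial expression plasmid for producing recombinant human mitochondrial tyrosyl-tRNA synthetase (YARS2), the enzyme that charges tRNA(Tyr) with tyrosine, in a form that carries an Avi tag. It is built on pNIC-CTB10H, a Structural Genomics Consortium backbone with a pET-like layout, and the insert was introduced by ligation-independent cloning. The plasmid replicates from a ColE1/pBR322-type origin accompanied by the rop gene and the bom mobility region, consistent with its listing as low copy. It is selected with kanamycin through an aminoglycoside phosphotransferase gene. An f1 phage origin and residual fragments of the pBR322 tetracycline resistance gene are also annotated.

Expression is driven by a T7 promoter immediately followed by a lac operator, and the plasmid carries its own lacI gene and promoter. Transcription therefore requires a host supplying T7 RNA polymerase and is kept repressed until induced with IPTG. A T7 terminator closes the cassette. In the sequenced record the YARS2 coding region starts shortly after the operator and is followed downstream by an AviTag and then a polyhistidine stretch. A short match annotated as a phage T7 gene 10B-derived fragment lies just before the terminator. This arrangement suggests that both tags lie at the C terminus, which fits the backbone name. The catalogue fields instead list an N-terminal His6-TEV tag alongside the C-terminal Avi tag, and no N-terminal tag or TEV site appears in the feature table. The histidine tag allows metal-affinity purification, and the AviTag allows site-specific enzymatic biotinylation, typically by BirA. The record gives no application beyond producing the Avi-tagged protein.
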