Addgene plasmid #153060: YARS2_pNIC-CTB10H
Purpose: Expression construct for producing Avi tagged Tyrosyl-tRNA synthetase 2
Depositing lab: Susanne Gräslund. Depositing organization: Karolinska Institutet.
Backbone
  Vector backbone: pNIC-CTB10H
  Backbone manufacturer: Structural Genomics Consortium
  Vector type: Bacterial Expression
Growth in bacteria
  Bacterial resistance: Kanamycin, 50 μg/mL
  Growth temperature: 37°C
  Growth strain: DH5alpha
  Copy number: Low Copy
Gene/Insert
  Gene/Insert name: YARS2
  Species: H. sapiens (human)
  Entrez Gene: YARS2 (a.k.a. CGI-04, MLASA2, MT-TYRRS, TYRRS)
  Promoter: T7
  Tag / fusion protein: His6-TEV (N terminal on backbone); Avi (C terminal on backbone)
  Cloning method: Ligation Independent Cloning
Terms and licenses: Academic/Nonprofit Terms; Industry Terms: Not Available to Industry
How to cite: YARS2_pNIC-CTB10H was a gift from Susanne Gräslund (Addgene plasmid # 153060 ; http://n2t.net/addgene:153060 ; RRID:Addgene_153060)
