>Addgene plasmid #153060 | YARS2_pNIC-CTB10H | depositor partial sequence | sequence record 296161 | DNA sequence of target insert without tags, start/stop amino acids A31-L477
GCCCACTCGGGCGCTCAGGGGTTACTGGCAGCGCAGAAGGCTCGAGGTCTGTTCAAGGACTTCTTCCCGG
AGACGGGGACGAAAATAGAGCTCCCAGAGCTCTTCGACCGTGGCACGGCGAGTTTTCCCCAAACCATTTA
CTGTGGCTTCGACCCCACGGCAGACTCGCTTCATGTGGGTCATCTACTTGCGCTGCTGGGCCTGTTTCAT
TTGCAGCGAGCGGGCCACAACGTGATCGCGCTGGTGGGAGGCGCCACGGCGCGCCTGGGAGACCCGAGCG
GCCGTACCAAGGAACGCGAGGCGCTGGAGACAGAGCGCGTGCGAGCCAACGCGCGAGCTCTGCGCCTAGG
GCTTGAGGCCCTGGCGGCTAATCACCAGCAGCTTTTCACTGATGGGCGCTCCTGGGGCAGCTTCACTGTG
CTGGACAACTCGGCCTGGTACCAGAAGCAGCACCTGGTGGACTTCCTGGCGGCAGTGGGGGGTCACTTCC
GCATGGGGACGCTGCTGAGCCGGCAGAGCGTGCAGCTGCGGCTCAAGAGCCCCGAGGGCATGAGCTTGGC
CGAGTTCTTTTACCAGGTGCTCCAGGCCTATGACTTCTATTACCTCTTCCAGCGTTATGGATGCAGGGTC
CAGCTGGGCGGATCTGATCAACTAGGCAACATCATGTCCGGATATGAGTTCATCAACAAGTTGACTGGAG
AAGATGTATTTGGAATCACCGTTCCTCTAATTACAAGTACAACTGGAGCAAAGCTGGGAAAGTCTGCTGG
CAACGCTGTTTGGCTAAACAGAGATAAGACATCTCCATTTGAATTGTATCAATTCTTTGTCAGGCAACCG
GACGATTCAGTGGAAAGGTACCTGAAGCTGTTCACTTTCCTGCCCCTTCCAGAGATTGATCATATCATGC
AGCTGCATGTCAAAGAGCCAGAAAGGCGGGGTCCTCAGAAACGACTGGCAGCAGAAGTAACAAAGCTTGT
TCATGGACGAGAAGGATTGGATTCTGCTAAAAGGTGTACACAAGCCCTTTATCACAGTAGCATAGATGCA
CTGGAGGTCATGTCTGATCAGGAGTTAAAAGAGTTGTTTAAAGAAGCTCCATTTTCTGAATTTTTTCTCG
ATCCTGGAACAAGTGTCCTAGATACTTGCCGCAAAGCAAATGCCATTCCAGATGGTCCCCGAGGGTATCG
AATGATAACAGAAGGCGGAGTCAGCATAAATCACCAACAAGTAACAAATCCTGAGAGTGTTTTAATTGTT
GGACAACATATTCTCAAGAATGGACTTTCCTTACTTAAAATAGGAAAAAGAAATTTCTACATTATAAAAT
GGCTTCAGTTG
